>Addgene plasmid #175156 | pLV Dnajc16-V5 | addgene full sequence | sequence record 352246 | Addgene NGS Result
TGGAAGGGCTAATTCACTCCCAAAGAAGACAAGATATCCTTGATCTGTGGATCTACCACACACAAGGCTA
CTTCCCTGATTAGCAGAACTACACACCAGGGCCAGGGGTCAGATATCCACTGACCTTTGGATGGTGCTAC
AAGCTAGTACCAGTTGAGCCAGATAAGGTAGAAGAGGCCAATAAAGGAGAGAACACCAGCTTGTTACACC
CTGTGAGCCTGCATGGGATGGATGACCCGGAGAGAGAAGTGTTAGAGTGGAGGTTTGACAGCCGCCTAGC
ATTTCATCACGTGGCCCGAGAGCTGCATCCGGAGTACTTCAAGAACTGCTGATATCGAGCTTGCTACAAG
GGACTTTCCGCTGGGGACTTTCCAGGGAGGCGTGGCCTGGGCGGGACTGGGGAGTGGCGAGCCCTCAGAT
CCTGCATATAAGCAGCTGCTTTTTGCCTGTACTGGGTCTCTCTGGTTAGACCAGATCTGAGCCTGGGAGC
TCTCTGGCTAACTAGGGAACCCACTGCTTAAGCCTCAATAAAGCTTGCCTTGAGTGCTTCAAGTAGTGTG
TGCCCGTCTGTTGTGTGACTCTGGTAACTAGAGATCCCTCAGACCCTTTTAGTCAGTGTGGAAAATCTCT
AGCAGTGGCGCCCGAACAGGGACTTGAAAGCGAAAGGGAAACCAGAGGAGCTCTCTCGACGCAGGACTCG
GCTTGCTGAAGCGCGCACGGCAAGAGGCGAGGGGCGGCGACTGGTGAGTACGCCAAAAATTTTGACTAGC
GGAGGCTAGAAGGAGAGAGATGGGTGCGAGAGCGTCAGTATTAAGCGGGGGAGAATTAGATCGCGATGGG
AAAAAATTCGGTTAAGGCCAGGGGGAAAGAAAAAATATAAATTAAAACATATAGTATGGGCAAGCAGGGA
GCTAGAACGATTCGCAGTTAATCCTGGCCTGTTAGAAACATCAGAAGGCTGTAGACAAATACTGGGACAG
CTACAACCATCCCTTCAGACAGGATCAGAAGAACTTAGATCATTATATAATACAGTAGCAACCCTCTATT
GTGTGCATCAAAGGATAGAGATAAAAGACACCAAGGAAGCTTTAGACAAGATAGAGGAAGAGCAAAACAA
AAGTAAGACCACCGCACAGCAAGCGGCCGGCCGCTGATCTTCAGACCTGGAGGAGGAGATATGAGGGACA
ATTGGAGAAGTGAATTATATAAATATAAAGTAGTAAAAATTGAACCATTAGGAGTAGCACCCACCAAGGC
AAAGAGAAGAGTGGTGCAGAGAGAAAAAAGAGCAGTGGGAATAGGAGCTTTGTTCCTTGGGTTCTTGGGA
GCAGCAGGAAGCACTATGGGCGCAGCGTCAATGACGCTGACGGTACAGGCCAGACAATTATTGTCTGGTA
TAGTGCAGCAGCAGAACAATTTGCTGAGGGCTATTGAGGCGCAACAGCATCTGTTGCAACTCACAGTCTG
GGGCATCAAGCAGCTCCAGGCAAGAATCCTGGCTGTGGAAAGATACCTAAAGGATCAACAGCTCCTGGGG
ATTTGGGGTTGCTCTGGAAAACTCATTTGCACCACTGCTGTGCCTTGGAATGCTAGTTGGAGTAATAAAT
CTCTGGAACAGATTTGGAATCACACGACCTGGATGGAGTGGGACAGAGAAATTAACAATTACACAAGCTT
AATACACTCCTTAATTGAAGAATCGCAAAACCAGCAAGAAAAGAATGAACAAGAATTATTGGAATTAGAT
AAATGGGCAAGTTTGTGGAATTGGTTTAACATAACAAATTGGCTGTGGTATATAAAATTATTCATAATGA
TAGTAGGAGGCTTGGTAGGTTTAAGAATAGTTTTTGCTGTACTTTCTATAGTGAATAGAGTTAGGCAGGG
ATATTCACCATTATCGTTTCAGACCCACCTCCCAACCCCGAGGGGACCCGACAGGCCCGAAGGAATAGAA
GAAGAAGGTGGAGAGAGAGACAGAGACAGATCCATTCGATTAGTGAACGGATCTCGACGGTATCGCCTTT
AAAAGAAAAGGGGGGATTGGGGGGTACAGTGCAGGGGAAAGAATAGTAGACATAATAGCAACAGACATAC
AAACTAAAGAATTACAAAAACAAATTACAAAAATTCAAAATTTTCGGGTTTATTACAGGGACAGCAGAGA
TCCAGTTTATCGATGAGGCCCTTTCGTCTTCACTCGAGGTGCCCGTCAGTGGGCAGAGCGCACATCGCCC
ACAGTCCCCGAGAAGTTGGGGGGAGGGGTCGGCAATTGAACCGGTGCCTAGAGAAGGTGGCGCGGGGTAA
ACTGGGAAAGTGATGTCGTGTACTGGCTCCGCCTTTTTCCCGAGGGTGGGGGAGAACCGTATATAAGTGC
AGTAGTCGCCGTGAACGTTCTTTTTCGCAACGGGTTTGCCGCCAGAACACAGGTAAGTGCCGTGTGTGGT
TCCCGCGGGCCTGGCCTCTTTACGGGTTATGGCCCTTGCGTGCCTTGAATTACTTCCACCTGGCTGCAGT
ACGTGATTCTTGATCCCGAGCTTCGGGTTGGAAGTGGGTGGGAGAGTTCGAGGCCTTGCGCTTAAGGAGC
CCCTTCGCCTCGTGCTTGAGTTGAGGCCTGGCCTGGGCGCTGGGGCCGCCGCGTGCGAATCTGGTGGCAC
CTTCGCGCCTGTCTCGCTGCTTTCGATAAGTCTCTAGCCATTTAAAATTTTTGATGACCTGCTGCGACGC
TTTTTTTCTGGCAAGATAGTCTTGTAAATGCGGGCCAAGATCTGCACACTGGTATTTCGGTTTTTGGGGC
CGCGGGCGGCGACGGGGCCCGTGCGTCCCAGCGCACATGTTCGGCGAGGCGGGGCCTGCGAGCGCGGCCA
CCGAGAATCGGACGGGGGTAGTCTCAAGCTGGCCGGCCTGCTCTGGTGCCTGGCCTCGCGCCGCCGTGTA
TCGCCCCGCCCTGGGCGGCAAGGCTGGCCCGGTCGGCACCAGTTGCGTGAGCGGAAAGATGGCCGCTTCC
CGGCCCTGCTGCAGGGAGCTCAAAATGGAGGACGCGGCGCTCGGGAGAGCGGGCGGGTGAGTCACCCACA
CAAAGGAAAAGGGCCTTTCCGTCCTCAGCCGTCGCTTCATGTGACTCCACGGAGTACCGGGCGCCGTCCA
GGCACCTCGATTAGTTCTCGAGCTTTTGGAGTACGTCGTCTTTAGGTTGGGGGGAGGGGTTTTATGCGAT
GGAGTTTCCCCACACTGAGTGGGTGGAGACTGAAGTTAGGCCAGCTTGGCACTTGATGTAATTCTCCTTG
GAATTTGCCCTTTTTGAGTTTGGATCTTGGTTCATTCTCAAGCCTCAGACAGTGGTTCAAAGTTTTTTTC
TTCCATTTCAGGTGTCGTGAGGATCCGCCATCGGCCCGCCCGCCGCCATGGAATTGAAAAGGTTGGGCGT
GTCCTGGCGATTCTTGATGGTTCTGGTTCTGATCCTGCAAAGCCTGTCTGCATTGGATTTTGACCCATAC
AGAGTCCTAGGGGTCAGCCGCACGGCCAGTCAGGCTGACATTAAAAAGGCATATAAGAAGCTCGCTCGGG
AATGGCATCCTGACAAAAACAAAGACCCTGGAGCCGAGGACAGGTTCATTCAGATCAGCAAGGCATACGA
GATCCTGTCCAATGAGGAAAAGAGGACAAACTACGACCACTATGGTGATGCCGGTGAGAACCAAGGCTAC
CAGAAGCAGCAGCGCGAACACCGCTTCCGCCATTTCCACGAGAACTTCTATTTTGATGAGTCCTTTTTCC
ACTTCCCCTTCAATGCGGAGCGGCGGGACTCGGGTGACGAGAAGTACTTGCTGCACTTCTCACACTACGT
GAATGAAGTGCTTCCCGAGAGCTTCAAAAGACCCTACCTCATCAAGATCACGTCAGACTGGTGCTTCAGC
TGCATCCATATCGAGCCTGTCTGGAAGGAGGTGGTCCAGGAACTGGAAGGACTGGGTGTGGGGATTGGTG
TCGTCCACGCTGGGTACGAAAGGCGCCTGGCCCATCACCTGGGAGCACACAGCACCCCCTCCATCCTTGG
GGTCATCAGTGGGAAGATCACCTTCTTCCACAACGCAGTGGTCCATGAAAACCTACGGCAGTTCGTGGAG
AGTCTTCTCCCAGGAAACTTGGTAGAGAAGGTCACAAATAAAAATTATGTGCGGTTCCTCTCTGGCTGGC
AGCAGGAGAATAAGCCACACGCCCTCCTGTTCGGCCAGACACCAGCAGTGCCACTGATGTACAAGTTGAC
GGCCTTCGCATACAAGGATTATGTGTCGTTTGGATACGTGTATGTCGGCTTGAGAGGTGTGGAAGAGATG
ACCAGGCAGTACAACGTCAACCTCTATACCCCCACCATGCTCATCTTCAAAGAGCACATAAACAAGCCCG
CTGATGTGATCCAGGCTCGGGGACTGAAGAAGCAGGTCATCGAGGACTTCATCGCCCAAAACAAGTACCT
GCTGGCCTCCCGGCTCACCAGCCAGAGGTTGTTCCATGAACTCTGCCCTGTGAAGCGGTCTCACCGACAG
AGAAAATACTGCGTGGTTTTACTGACAGCTGAGACTAACAAAGTGAGCAAACCCTTTGAAGCCTTCCTGT
CATTTGCCCTGGCAAACACTCAAGACACGGTACGGTTCGTGCATGTCTACAGCAACCGACAGCAGGAGTT
TGCCAGCACATTGCTACCGGACATGGAAGCTTTCCAGGGGAAGTCAGGGGTGTCCATCTTGGAAAGGAGG
AACACAGCGGGGAGGGTGGTGTTCAAAACCCTGGAGGATCCCTGGACCGGCAGTGAGAGCGATAAGTTCG
TCCTTTTGGGTTATCTTGACCAGCTGCGGAAGGATCCAGCATTTCTGTCTTCAGAAGCTGTGCTCCCTGA
CCTGACTGACGAGCTGGCTCCTGTATTTTTCCTCCGGTGGCTCTACTCTGTTTCTGACTACCTCTCGGAC
TTCTGGGAGAGCCTGCTTCACAGTAACTGGCGGGAGATGATGCCCCTGCTGTCCCTCATCTTCTCGGCCC
TCTTCATCCTCTTCGGCACGGTCATGGTCCAGGCTTTCAGTGACTCAAATGAGGAGCGAGAGTCGCACCC
TGCAGACAAAGAGGAAGTCCCCGAGAAGGCTGGGAAGACTGAGCCGAGCTTCACCAAAGAGAGCAGCAGC
AAGATTCCTAAGAAAGGCTTTGTGGAGGTGACTGAACTCACAGATGTGACGTACACCAGCAATTTGGTAC
GCCTGAGGCCTGGTCACATGAATGTGGTCCTGATCCTGTCCAATTCCACTAAGACAAGCCTCCTGCAGAA
GTTTGCTTTGGAAGTCTACACATTCACCGGGAGCAGCAGCCTCCACTTCTCCTTCCTGACACTGGACAAA
CACCGGGAGTGGCTGGAGTATTTGCTAGAGTTTGCTCAGGATGCGGCCCCGATCCCAAACCAGTATGACA
AGCACTTTATGGAACGAGACTACACTGGCTACGTGCTGGCCCTGAACGGTCACAAGAAGTATTTCTGCCT
TTTCAAGCCACTAAAGACAGTGGATGAGGAGACTGTGGCCTCCTGTGACCCTGACTCCTCCCGAGGGAAG
CCTTCCTGTGGCCTTGGCCCCAAGCCCCTCAAAGGCAAGCTGAGCAAGTTGTCCTTGTGGATGGAGCGCC
TGCTGGAAGGCTCCTTGCAGAGGTTCTACATCCCGTCGTGGCCTGAGCTGGACGGTGGGCCGGGCGGGGG
TGGCGGGGGAGGTAAGCCTATCCCTAACCCTCTCCTCGGTCTCGATTCTACGTGAGTTTAAACTTCGAAA
CGCGTGAATTCCTCGAGGGCGGCCGCTCTAGAGTCGACGGGCCGCGGTAACAATTGTTAACTAACTTAAG
CTAGCAACGGTTTCCCTCTAGCGGGATCAATTCCGCCCCCCCCCCCTAACGTTACTGGCCGAAGCCGCTT
GGAATAAGGCCGGTGTGCGTTTGTCTATATGTTATTTTCCACCATATTGCCGTCTTTTGGCAATGTGAGG
GCCCGGAAACCTGGCCCTGTCTTCTTGACGAGCATTCCTAGGGGTCTTTCCCCTCTCGCCAAAGGAATGC
AAGGTCTGTTGAATGTCGTGAAGGAAGCAGTTCCTCTGGAAGCTTCTTGAAGACAAACAACGTCTGTAGC
GACCCTTTGCAGGCAGCGGAACCCCCCACCTGGCGACAGGTGCCTCTGCGGCCAAAAGCCACGTGTATAA
GATACACCTGCAAAGGCGGCACAACCCCAGTGCCACGTTGTGAGTTGGATAGTTGTGGAAAGAGTCAAAT
GGCTCTCCTCAAGCGTATTCAACAAGGGGCTGAAGGATGCCCAGAAGGTACCCCATTGTATGGGATCTGA
TCTGGGGCCTCGGTGCACATGCTTTACATGTGTTTAGTCGAGGTTAAAAAAACGTCTAGGCCCCCCGAAC
CACGGGGACGTGGTTTTCCTTTGAAAAACACGATAATACCATGACCGAGTACAAGCCCACGGTGCGCCTC
GCCACCCGCGACGACGTCCCCAGGGCCGTACGCACCCTCGCCGCCGCGTTCGCCGACTACCCCGCCACGC
GCCACACCGTCGATCCGGACCGCCACATCGAGCGGGTCACCGAGCTGCAAGAACTCTTCCTCACGCGCGT
CGGGCTCGACATCGGCAAGGTGTGGGTCGCGGACGACGGCGCCGCGGTGGCGGTCTGGACCACGCCGGAG
AGCGTCGAAGCGGGGGCGGTGTTCGCCGAGATCGGCCCGCGCATGGCCGAGTTGAGCGGTTCCCGGCTGG
CCGCGCAGCAACAGATGGAAGGCCTCCTGGCGCCGCACCGGCCCAAGGAGCCCGCGTGGTTCCTGGCCAC
CGTCGGCGTCTCGCCCGACCACCAGGGCAAGGGTCTGGGCAGCGCCGTCGTGCTCCCCGGAGTGGAGGCG
GCCGAGCGCGCCGGGGTGCCCGCCTTCCTGGAGACCTCCGCGCCCCGCAACCTCCCCTTCTACGAGCGGC
TCGGCTTCACCGTCACCGCCGACGTCGAGGTGCCCGAAGGACCGCGCACCTGGTGCATGACCCGCAAGCC
CGGTGCCTGACCCGGGCGGGGCGCGTCTGGAACAATCAACCTCTGGATTACAAAATTTGTGAAAGATTGA
CTGGTATTCTTAACTATGTTGCTCCTTTTACGCTATGTGGATACGCTGCTTTAATGCCTTTGTATCATGC
TATTGCTTCCCGTATGGCTTTCATTTTCTCCTCCTTGTATAAATCCTGGTTGCTGTCTCTTTATGAGGAG
TTGTGGCCCGTTGTCAGGCAACGTGGCGTGGTGTGCACTGTGTTTGCTGACGCAACCCCCACTGGTTGGG
GCATTGCCACCACCTGTCAGCTCCTTTCCGGGACTTTCGCTTTCCCCCTCCCTATTGCCACGGCGGAACT
CATCGCCGCCTGCCTTGCCCGCTGCTGGACAGGGGCTCGGCTGTTGGGCACTGACAATTCCGTGGTGTTG
TCGGGGAAGCTGACGTCCTTTCCATGGCTGCTCGCCTGTGTTGCCACCTGGATTCTGCGCGGGACGTCCT
TCTGCTACGTCCCTTCGGCCCTCAATCCAGCGGACCTTCCTTCCCGCGGCCTGCTGCCGGCTCTGCGGCC
TCTTCCGCGTCTTCGCCTTCGCCCTCAGACGAGTCGGATCTCCCTTTGGGCCGCCTCCCCGCCTGGAATT
AATTCTGCAGTCGAGACCTAGAAAAACATGGAGCAATCACAAGTAGCAATACAGCAGCTACCAATGCTGA
TTGTGCCTGGCTAGAAGCACAAGAGGAGGAGGAGGTGGGTTTTCCAGTCACACCTCAGGTACCTTTAAGA
CCAATGACTTACAAGGCAGCTGTAGATCTTAGCCACTTTTTAAAAGAAAAGAGGGGACTGGAAGGGCTAA
TTCACTCCCAACGAAGACAAGATATCCTTGATCTGTGGATCTACCACACACAAGGCTACTTCCCTGATTA
GCAGAACTACACACCAGGGCCAGGGGTCAGATATCCACTGACCTTTGGATGGTGCTACAAGCTAGTACCA
GTTGAGCCAGATAAGGTAGAAGAGGCCAATAAAGGAGAGAACACCAGCTTGTTACACCCTGTGAGCCTGC
ATGGGATGGATGACCCGGAGAGAGAAGTGTTAGAGTGGAGGTTTGACAGCCGCCTAGCATTTCATCACGT
GGCCCGAGAGCTGCATCCGGAGTACTTCAAGAACTGCTGATATCGAGCTTGCTACAAGGGACTTTCCGCT
GGGGACTTTCCAGGGAGGCGTGGCCTGGGCGGGACTGGGGAGTGGCGAGCCCTCAGATCCTGCATATAAG
CAGCTGCTTTTTGCCTGTACTGGGTCTCTCTGGTTAGACCAGATCTGAGCCTGGGAGCTCTCTGGCTAAC
TAGGGAACCCACTGCTTAAGCCTCAATAAAGCTTGCCTTGAGTGCTTCAAGTAGTGTGTGCCCGTCTGTT
GTGTGACTCTGGTAACTAGAGATCCCTCAGACCCTTTTAGTCAGTGTGGAAAATCTCTAGCAGTAGTAGT
TCATGTCATCTTATTATTCAGTATTTATAACTTGCAAAGAAATGAATATCAGAGAGTGAGAGGCCTTGAC
ATTGCTAGCGTTTACCGTCGACCTCTAGCTAGAGCTTGGCGTAATCATGGTCATAGCTGTTTCCTGTGTG
AAATTGTTATCCGCTCACAATTCCACACAACATACGAGCCGGAAGCATAAAGTGTAAAGCCTGGGGTGCC
TAATGAGTGAGCTAACTCACATTAATTGCGTTGCGCTCACTGCCCGCTTTCCAGTCGGGAAACCTGTCGT
GCCAGCTGCATTAATGAATCGGCCAACGCGCGGGGAGAGGCGGTTTGCGTATTGGGCGCTCTTCCGCTTC
CTCGCTCACTGACTCGCTGCGCTCGGTCGTTCGGCTGCGGCGAGCGGTATCAGCTCACTCAAAGGCGGTA
ATACGGTTATCCACAGAATCAGGGGATAACGCAGGAAAGAACATGTGAGCAAAAGGCCAGCAAAAGGCCA
GGAACCGTAAAAAGGCCGCGTTGCTGGCGTTTTTCCATAGGCTCCGCCCCCCTGACGAGCATCACAAAAA
TCGACGCTCAAGTCAGAGGTGGCGAAACCCGACAGGACTATAAAGATACCAGGCGTTTCCCCCTGGAAGC
TCCCTCGTGCGCTCTCCTGTTCCGACCCTGCCGCTTACCGGATACCTGTCCGCCTTTCTCCCTTCGGGAA
GCGTGGCGCTTTCTCATAGCTCACGCTGTAGGTATCTCAGTTCGGTGTAGGTCGTTCGCTCCAAGCTGGG
CTGTGTGCACGAACCCCCCGTTCAGCCCGACCGCTGCGCCTTATCCGGTAACTATCGTCTTGAGTCCAAC
CCGGTAAGACACGACTTATCGCCACTGGCAGCAGCCACTGGTAACAGGATTAGCAGAGCGAGGTATGTAG
GCGGTGCTACAGAGTTCTTGAAGTGGTGGCCTAACTACGGCTACACTAGAAGAACAGTATTTGGTATCTG
CGCTCTGCTGAAGCCAGTTACCTTCGGAAAAAGAGTTGGTAGCTCTTGATCCGGCAAACAAACCACCGCT
GGTAGCGGTGGTTTTTTTGTTTGCAAGCAGCAGATTACGCGCAGAAAAAAAGGATCTCAAGAAGATCCTT
TGATCTTTTCTACGGGGTCTGACGCTCAGTGGAACGAAAACTCACGTTAAGGGATTTTGGTCATGAGATT
ATCAAAAAGGATCTTCACCTAGATCCTTTTAAATTAAAAATGAAGTTTTAAATCAATCTAAAGTATATAT
GAGTAAACTTGGTCTGACAGTTACCAATGCTTAATCAGTGAGGCACCTATCTCAGCGATCTGTCTATTTC
GTTCATCCATAGTTGCCTGACTCCCCGTCGTGTAGATAACTACGATACGGGAGGGCTTACCATCTGGCCC
CAGTGCTGCAATGATACCGCGAGACCCACGCTCACCGGCTCCAGATTTATCAGCAATAAACCAGCCAGCC
GGAAGGGCCGAGCGCAGAAGTGGTCCTGCAACTTTATCCGCCTCCATCCAGTCTATTAATTGTTGCCGGG
AAGCTAGAGTAAGTAGTTCGCCAGTTAATAGTTTGCGCAACGTTGTTGCCATTGCTACAGGCATCGTGGT
GTCACGCTCGTCGTTTGGTATGGCTTCATTCAGCTCCGGTTCCCAACGATCAAGGCGAGTTACATGATCC
CCCATGTTGTGCAAAAAAGCGGTTAGCTCCTTCGGTCCTCCGATCGTTGTCAGAAGTAAGTTGGCCGCAG
TGTTATCACTCATGGTTATGGCAGCACTGCATAATTCTCTTACTGTCATGCCATCCGTAAGATGCTTTTC
TGTGACTGGTGAGTACTCAACCAAGTCATTCTGAGAATAGTGTATGCGGCGACCGAGTTGCTCTTGCCCG
GCGTCAATACGGGATAATACCGCGCCACATAGCAGAACTTTAAAAGTGCTCATCATTGGAAAACGTTCTT
CGGGGCGAAAACTCTCAAGGATCTTACCGCTGTTGAGATCCAGTTCGATGTAACCCACTCGTGCACCCAA
CTGATCTTCAGCATCTTTTACTTTCACCAGCGTTTCTGGGTGAGCAAAAACAGGAAGGCAAAATGCCGCA
AAAAAGGGAATAAGGGCGACACGGAAATGTTGAATACTCATACTCTTCCTTTTTCAATATTATTGAAGCA
TTTATCAGGGTTATTGTCTCATGAGCGGATACATATTTGAATGTATTTAGAAAAATAAACAAATAGGGGT
TCCGCGCACATTTCCCCGAAAAGTGCCACCTGACGTCGACGGATCGGGAGATCAACTTGTTTATTGCAGC
TTATAATGGTTACAAATAAAGCAATAGCATCACAAATTTCACAAATAAAGCATTTTTTTCACTGCATTCT
AGTTGTGGTTTGTCCAAACTCATCAATGTATCTTATCATGTCTGGATCAACTGGATAACTCAAGCTAACC
AAAATCATCCCAAACTTCCCACCCCATACCCTATTACCACTGCCAATTACCTGTGGTTTCATTTACTCTA
AACCTGTGATTCCTCTGAATTATTTTCATTTTAAAGAAATTGTATTTGTTAAATATGTACTACAAACTTA
GTAGT
Features (pLannotate 1.2.2; 24 found; start..end, strand, type, name):
    377..634     +  LTR            5' LTR (truncated): truncated 5' long terminal repeat (LTR) from HIV-1
    681..806     +  misc_feature   HIV-1 Ψ: packaging signal of human immunodeficiency virus type 1
    790..1128    +  CDS            HIV-1 gag (fragment): gag protein from human immunodeficiency virus 1; gag
   1303..1536    +  misc_feature   RRE: The Rev response element (RRE) of HIV-1 allows for Rev-dependent mRNA export from the nucleus to the cytoplasm.
   1913..2013    +  CDS            Rev (fragment): human immunodeficiency virus 1 (HIV-1) Rev protein; rev; enhances nuclear export of unspliced and incompletely spliced viral mRNAs
   2028..2143    +  misc_feature   cPPT/CTS: central polypurine tract and central termination sequence of HIV-1 (lacking the first T)
   2221..2432    +  promoter       EF-1α core promoter: core promoter for human elongation factor EF-1α
   2433..3371    +  intron         EF-1α intron A: intron upstream of the start codon of human EF-1α
   3408..5723    +  CDS            Dnajc16: DJC16_MOUSE - Also known as Kiaa0962. Experimental evidence at protein level: Swiss-Prot protein existence level 1. From Mus musculus (Mouse).
   5751..5792    +  CDS            V5 tag: epitope tag from simian virus 5
   5917..6478    +  misc_feature   IRES: internal ribosome entry site (IRES) of the encephalomyocarditis virus (EMCV)
   6481..7080    +  CDS            PuroR: puromycin N-acetyltransferase; pac from Streptomyces alboniger; confers resistance to puromycin
   7104..7692    +  misc_feature   WPRE: woodchuck hepatitis virus posttranscriptional regulatory element
   7709..8227    +  CDS            nef (fragment): NEF_HV1BR - Experimental evidence at protein level: Swiss-Prot protein existence level 1. Extracellular Nef protein targets CD4(+) T-lymphocytes for apoptosis by interacting with CXCR4 surface receptors (PubMed:14990729). From Human immunodeficiency virus type 1 group M subtype B (isolate BRU/LAI) (HIV-1).
   8275..8532    +  LTR            5' LTR (truncated): truncated 5' long terminal repeat (LTR) from HIV-1
   8682..8704    -  protein_bind   lac operator (fragment): The lac repressor binds to the lac operator to inhibit transcription in E. coli. This inhibition can be relieved by adding lactose or isopropyl-β-D-thiogalactopyranoside (IPTG). lac repressor encoded by lacI
   8708..8738    -  promoter       lac promoter: promoter for the E. coli lac operon
   8753..8774    -  protein_bind   CAP binding site: CAP binding activates transcription in the presence of cAMP. E. coli catabolite activator protein
   8787..8879    -  CDS            lacI (fragment): lac repressor; lacI; The lac repressor binds to the lac operator to inhibit transcription in E. coli. This inhibition can be relieved by adding lactose or isopropyl-β-D-thiogalactopyranoside (IPTG).
   9062..9650    -  rep_origin     ori: high-copy-number ColE1/pMB1/pBR322/pUC origin of replication
   9821..10681   -  CDS            AmpR: β-lactamase; bla; confers resistance to ampicillin, carbenicillin, and related antibiotics
  10682..10786   -  promoter       AmpR promoter: bla
  10834..10968   +  polyA_signal   SV40 poly(A) signal: SV40 polyadenylation signal
  11135..329     +  CDS            nef (fragment) (across the origin): NEF_HV1BR - Experimental evidence at protein level: Swiss-Prot protein existence level 1. Extracellular Nef protein targets CD4(+) T-lymphocytes for apoptosis by interacting with CXCR4 surface receptors (PubMed:14990729). From Human immunodeficiency virus type 1 group M subtype B (isolate BRU/LAI) (HIV-1).
