[The description below was written by a language model from this plasmid's Addgene catalogue record and pLannotate feature annotations shown in this document.]
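Description:
pLV Dnajc16-V5 is a lentiviral mammalian expression plasmid of about 11.1 kb, built on the pLV-EF1a-IRES-Puro backbone by Gibson cloning. It delivers mouse Dnajc16 (also known as Kiaa0962) carrying a C-terminal V5 epitope tag. In bacteria it is maintained through a high-copy ColE1/pUC-type origin and selected with ampicillin via the β-lactamase gene. Remnants of a lac promoter/operator region and an SV40 polyadenylation signal lie in the plasmid backbone outside the viral cassette.

The transfer cassette is flanked by two HIV-1 LTR elements, both annotated as truncated, each preceded by sequence annotated as a nef fragment. It contains the standard cis-acting elements for vector production and transduction: the Ψ packaging signal with an adjoining gag fragment, the Rev response element for Rev-dependent nuclear export of the genomic RNA, and the cPPT/CTS, which aids nuclear import of the reverse-transcribed genome. Because no functional viral genes are annotated, packaging and envelope functions would have to be provided in trans.

Expression is driven by the human EF-1α core promoter with its intron A, giving constitutive activity in many mammalian cell types. A single bicistronic transcript encodes Dnajc16-V5 followed by an EMCV IRES and the puromycin N-acetyltransferase gene, so puromycin selection enriches for cells that also express the tagged protein. A downstream WPRE enhances transcript stability and expression. The V5 tag permits antibody detection or localisation of the protein, which fits the associated study of membrane proteins concentrated at the nuclear envelope.
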