Addgene plasmid #175156: pLV Dnajc16-V5
Purpose: Lentiviral expression of mouse Dnajc16-V5
Depositing lab: Larry Gerace. Depositing organization: Scripps California (The Scripps Research Institute). Publication: Comparative membrane proteomics reveals diverse cell regulators concentrated at the nuclear envelope. Cheng LC, Zhang X, Baboo S, Nguyen JA, Martinez-Bartolome S, Loose E, Diedrich J, Yates JR 3rd, Gerace L. Life Sci Alliance. 2023 Jul 11;6(9):e202301998. doi: 10.26508/lsa.202301998. Print 2023 Sep. PubMed 37433644.
Backbone
  Vector backbone: pLV-EF1a-IRES-Puro
  Backbone manufacturer: Tobias Meyer (Addgene plasmid # 85132)
  Vector type: Mammalian Expression, Lentiviral
Growth in bacteria
  Bacterial resistance: Ampicillin, 100 μg/mL
  Growth temperature: 30°C
  Growth strain: NEB Stable
  Copy number: High Copy
Gene/Insert
  Gene/Insert name: Dnajc16 (alt name: Kiaa0962)
  Species: M. musculus (mouse)
  Entrez Gene: Dnajc16 (a.k.a. 2900037O03Rik, 4732437J24Rik, D030060M24, mKIAA0962)
  Tag / fusion protein: V5 (C terminal on insert)
  Cloning method: Gibson Cloning
Terms and licenses: Academic/Nonprofit Terms; Industry Terms: Not Available to Industry
How to cite: pLV Dnajc16-V5 was a gift from Larry Gerace (Addgene plasmid # 175156 ; http://n2t.net/addgene:175156 ; RRID:Addgene_175156)
